Addgene plasmid #197267: pINSPECT:NEAT1-total_SigP:NLuc
Purpose: Donor plasmid for CRISPR/Cas9-mediated insertion of INSPECT into human NEAT1 locus (both isoforms). Encodes for intronic IRES-driven SigP:NLuc. Plasmid contains FRT-site flanked PuroR-TK cassette.
Depositing lab: Gil Westmeyer. Depositing organization: Helmholtz Munich. Publication: Intron-encoded cistronic transcripts for minimally invasive monitoring of coding and non-coding RNAs. Truong DJ, Armbrust N, Geilenkeuser J, Lederer EM, Santl TH, Beyer M, Ittermann S, Steinmassl E, Dyka M, Raffl G, Phlairaharn T, Greisle T, Zivanic M, Grosch M, Drukker M, Westmeyer GG. Nat Cell Biol. 2022 Nov;24(11):1666-1676. doi: 10.1038/s41556-022-00998-6. Epub 2022 Nov 7. PubMed 36344775.
Backbone
  Vector backbone: pINSPECT_SigP:NLuc
  Backbone size w/o insert (bp): 9113
  Total vector size (bp): 13409
  Vector type: Mammalian Expression, CRISPR, Luciferase, Synthetic Biology, Unspecified
  Selectable markers: Puromycin ; HSV-Thymidine kinase for counter selection using Ganciclovir after removal of selection cassette.
Growth in bacteria
  Bacterial resistance: Ampicillin, 100 μg/mL
  Growth temperature: 37°C
  Growth strain: NEB Stable
  Copy number: High Copy
Gene/Insert
  Gene/Insert name: NEAT1-total homology arms
  Species: H. sapiens (human)
  Insert size (bp): 4296
  Cloning method: Gibson Cloning
  Sequencing primers: 5′ T7; 3′ T3
Terms and licenses: Academic/Nonprofit Terms; Industry Terms: Not Available to Industry
Depositor comments: Two SNPs present in NEAT1 hom arms will not affect plasmid function.
How to cite: pINSPECT:NEAT1-total_SigP:NLuc was a gift from Gil Westmeyer (Addgene plasmid # 197267 ; http://n2t.net/addgene:197267 ; RRID:Addgene_197267)
