[The description below was written by a language model from this plasmid's Addgene catalogue record and pLannotate feature annotations shown in this document.]
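Description:
pINSPECT:NEAT1-total_SigP:NLuc is a homology-directed repair donor plasmid for CRISPR/Cas9-mediated knock-in of the INSPECT reporter cassette into the human NEAT1 locus, positioned so that both NEAT1 isoforms are reported. It is not a stand-alone expression vector. The backbone carries a high-copy ColE1/pUC-type origin, an f1 origin, an ampicillin resistance gene with its own promoter, and lac promoter/lacZα remnants with a T3 promoter near the cloning junction. The catalogue lists a total size of about 13.4 kb, whereas the sequenced record is 13,268 nt.

The payload sits between roughly 4.3 kb of human NEAT1 homology arms. The upstream arm is recognisable in the annotation by three conserved NEAT1 regions. The long unannotated stretch downstream of the reporter presumably includes the second arm, although the table does not mark it. Two SNPs in the arms are noted by the depositor as functionally irrelevant. The reporter is an EMCV IRES followed by an Oplophorus-derived luciferase (NanoLuc) fused to a secretion signal. According to the record it is encoded within an intron, so that the tagged transcript gives rise to a separately translated, secreted luciferase while the host RNA is left largely undisturbed. On the opposite strand, an EF-1α promoter drives puromycin N-acetyltransferase linked by P2A to HSV thymidine kinase. This allows puromycin enrichment of integrants and ganciclovir counter-selection once the cassette is excised. The catalogue describes this cassette as FRT-flanked, but the feature table annotates no FRT sites. It instead shows paired loxP and lox2272 sites around a cluster of polyadenylation signals and β-globin intron fragments, whose role the record does not explain.

The construct is intended for minimally invasive luminescence monitoring of NEAT1 long non-coding RNA expression in human cells.
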