Features (pLannotate 1.2.2; 31 found; start..end, strand, type, name):
     30..458     -  rep_origin     f1 ori (sequence partly withheld): f1 bacteriophage origin of replication; arrow indicates direction of (+) strand synthesis
    463..546     -  CDS            lacZα (fragment): LacZα fragment of β-galactosidase; lacZ fragment
    998..1117    +  ncRNA          NEAT1 1: Accession: RF01955 - Nuclear enriched abundant transcript 1 conserved region 1
   1363..1467    +  ncRNA          NEAT1 2 (fragment): Accession: RF01956 - Nuclear enriched abundant transcript 1 conserved region 2
   1685..1843    +  ncRNA          NEAT1 3: Accession: RF01957 - Nuclear enriched abundant transcript 1 conserved region 3
   2141..2174    -  protein_bind   loxP: Cre-mediated recombination occurs in the 8-bp core sequence (GCATACAT). Cre recombinase
   2245..2278    -  protein_bind   lox2272: Cre-mediated recombination occurs in the 8-bp core sequence (GGATACTT). lox2272 sites are compatible with each other, but incompatible with loxP or loxN sites (Lee and Saito, 1988). Cre recombinase
   2730..2755    -  polyA_signal   poly(A) signal (fragment): synthetic polyadenylation signal
   2786..2854    +  CDS            large T antigen (fragment): large T antigen from SV40 (simian virus 40)
   2877..3007    +  polyA_signal   SV40 poly(A) signal: SV40 polyadenylation signal
   3048..3103    -  polyA_signal   β-globin poly(A) signal: rabbit β-globin polyadenylation signal (Gil and Proudfoot, 1987)
   3151..3190    -  intron         β-globin intron (fragment): intron from rabbit β-globin gene
   3210..3243    +  protein_bind   loxP: Cre-mediated recombination occurs in the 8-bp core sequence (GCATACAT). Cre recombinase
   3256..3299    -  intron         β-globin intron (fragment): intron from rabbit β-globin gene
   3314..3347    +  protein_bind   lox2272: Cre-mediated recombination occurs in the 8-bp core sequence (GGATACTT). lox2272 sites are compatible with each other, but incompatible with loxP or loxN sites (Lee and Saito, 1988). Cre recombinase
   3462..4586    -  CDS            TK: KITH_HHV1 - Also known as UL23. Experimental evidence at protein level: Swiss-Prot protein existence level 1. Catalyzes the transfer of the gamma-phospho group of ATP to thymidine to generate dTMP in the salvage pathway of pyrimidine synthesis. The dTMP serves as a substrate for DNA polymerase during viral DNA replication. Allows the virus to be reactivated and to grow in non-proliferative cells lacking a high concentration of phosphorylated nucleic acid precursors. From Human herpesvirus 1 (HHV-1) (Human herpes simplex virus 1). Used in molecular biology as a selectable marker to identify tra
   4587..4610    -  CDS            P2A (fragment): 2A peptide from porcine teschovirus-1 polyprotein Eukaryotic ribosomes fail to insert a peptide bond between the Gly and Pro residues, yielding separate polypeptides.
   4653..5249    -  CDS            pac: PUAC_STRAD - Protein predicted: Swiss-Prot protein existence level 4. Detoxification of puromycin. From Streptomyces alboniger.
   5276..6457    -  promoter       EF-1α promoter: strong constitutive promoter for human elongation factor EF-1α
   6534..7106    +  misc_feature   IRES: internal ribosome entry site (IRES) of the encephalomyocarditis virus (EMCV)
   7108..7689    +  CDS            LUCI_OPLGR: Experimental evidence at protein level: Swiss-Prot protein existence level 1. Catalytic subunit of oplophorus-luciferin 2-monooxygenase. Oxidoreductase that converts coelenterazine (the oplophorus luciferin) to coelenteramide under emission of blue light with a maximum at 454 nm. Is also active with bisdeoxycoelenterazine. From Oplophorus gracilirostris (Luminous shrimp).
   7718..7739    +  misc_feature   MCS (fragment): pUC18/19 multiple cloning site
   7953..7974    +  misc_feature   MCS (fragment): pUC18/19 multiple cloning site
  11080..11098   -  promoter       T3 promoter: promoter for bacteriophage T3 RNA polymerase
  11141..11163   -  protein_bind   lac operator (fragment): The lac repressor binds to the lac operator to inhibit transcription in E. coli. This inhibition can be relieved by adding lactose or isopropyl-β-D-thiogalactopyranoside (IPTG). lac repressor encoded by lacI
  11167..11197   -  promoter       lac promoter: promoter for the E. coli lac operon
  11212..11233   -  protein_bind   CAP binding site: CAP binding activates transcription in the presence of cAMP. E. coli catabolite activator protein
  11246..11338   -  CDS            lacI (fragment): lac repressor; lacI; The lac repressor binds to the lac operator to inhibit transcription in E. coli. This inhibition can be relieved by adding lactose or isopropyl-β-D-thiogalactopyranoside (IPTG).
  11521..12109   -  rep_origin     ori: high-copy-number ColE1/pMB1/pBR322/pUC origin of replication
  12280..13140   -  CDS            AmpR: β-lactamase; bla; confers resistance to ampicillin, carbenicillin, and related antibiotics
  13141..13245   -  promoter       AmpR promoter: bla
>Addgene plasmid #197267 | pINSPECT:NEAT1-total_SigP:NLuc | addgene full sequence | sequence record 400583 | Addgene NGS Result
CTAAATTGTAAGCGTTAATATTTTGTTAAAATTCGCGTTAAATTTTTGTTAAATCAGCTCATTTTTTAAC
CAATAGGCCGAAATCGGCAAAATCCCTTATAAATCAAAAGAATAGACCGAGATAGGGT
[37 nt withheld, positions 129-165]
AAAGAACGTGGACTCCAACGTCAAAGG
[49 nt withheld, positions 193-241]
T
[91 nt withheld, positions 243-333]
G
[124 nt withheld, positions 335-458]
CCCATTCGCCATTCAGGCTGCGCAACTGTTGGGAAGGGCGATCGGTGCGGGCCTCTTCGCTATTACGCCA
GCTGGCGAAAGGGGGATGCGCGCCTGGGTGTAGTTGTGGGGGAGGAAGTGGCTAGCTCAGGGCTTCAGGG
GACAGACAGGGAGAGATGACTGAGTTAGATGAGACTAGGGGGCGGGCTGGGGGTGCGAGAAGGAAGCTTG
GCAAGGAGACTAGGTCTAGGGGGACCACAGTGGGGCAGGCTGCATGGAAAATATCCGCAGGGTCCCCCAG
GCAGAACAGCCACGCTCCAGGCCAGGCTGTCCCTACTGCCTGGTGGAGGGGGAACTTGACCTCTGGGAGG
GCGCCGCTCTTGCATAGCTGAGCGAGCCCGGGTGCGCTGGTCTGTGTGGAAGGAGGAAGGCAGGGAGAGG
TAGAAGGGGTGGAGGAGTCAGGAGGAATAGGCCGCAGCAGCCCTGGAAATGATCAGGAAGGCAGGCAGTG
GGTGCAGGGCTGCAGGAGGGCCGGGAGGGCTAATCTTCAACTTGTCCATGCCAGCAGCCCCTTTTTTTCC
AGACCAAGGGCTGTGAACCCGCCTGGGGATGAGGCCTGGTCTTGTGGAACTGAACTTAGCTCGACGGGGC
TGACCGCTCTGGCCCAGGGTGGTATGTAATTTTCGCTCGGCCTGGGACGGGGCCCAGGCCGGGCCCAGCC
TGGTGGAGCGTCCAGGTCTGGGTGCGAAGCCAGGCCCCTGGGCGGAGGTGAGGGGTGGTCTGAGGAGTGA
TGTGGAGTTAAGGCGCCATCCTCACCGGTGACTGGTGCGGCACCTAGCATGTTTGACAGGCGGGGACTGC
GAGGCACGCTGCTCGGGTGTTGGGGACAACATTGACCAACGCTTTATTTTCCAGGTGGCAGTGCTCCTTT
TGGACTTTTCTCTAGGTTTGGCGCTAAACTCTTCTTGTGAGCTCACTCCACCCCTTCTTCCTCCCTTTAA
CTTATCCATTCACTTAAAACATTAGCTGGTCATCTGGTAAGCCCGGGACAGTAAGCCGAGTGGCTGTTGG
AGTCGGTATTGTTGGTAATGGTGGAGGAAGAGAGGCCTTCCCGCTGAGGCTGGGGTGGGGCGGATCGGTG
TTGCTTGCCTGCAGAGAGGGTGGGGAGTGAATGTGCACCCTTGGGTGGGCCTGCAGCCATCCAGCTGAAA
GTTACAAAAATGCTTCATGGACCGTGGTTTGTTACTATAGTGTTCCTCATGGCGAGCAGATGGAACCGGG
AGACATGGAGTCCCTGGCCAGTGTGAGTCCTAGCATTGCAGGAGGGGAGACCCTGGAGGAGAGAGCCCGC
CTCAATTGATGCCTGCAGATTGAATTTCCAGAGGCTTAGGAGGAGGAAGTTCTCCAATGTTCTGTTTCCA
GGCCTTGCTCAGGAAGCCCTGTATTCAGGAGGCTACCATTTAAAGTTTGCAGATGAGCTTATGGGGGGCA
ATCTTAAAAAGTCCACAGCAGATGCATCCGGCTCGAGGGGCCATCAGCTTTGAATAAATGCTTGTTCCAG
AGCCCATGAATGCCAGCAGGCACCCCTCCTTTCCTGGGGTAAAGGTAAGTATCCTTTTTACAGCACAACT
TAATGAGACAGATAGAAACTGGTCTTGTAGAAACAGAGTAGATTTTATCGAATTGCAACCTCTTCGAGGG
ACATAACTTCGTATAATGTATGCTATACGAAGTTATGGGTCGATGCTGAGATCTGGACTAGAGGGTCGAT
GGTGATGCTTGGATCAAAATAGGAAGAATCCCAATGATAACTTCGTATAAAGTATCCTATACGAAGTTAT
ACTAGAATTGCGTACCGCCACCATGTCGCCAAGGCCACCTCCCCTGTGAGCTAGACTGGACAGCCAATGA
CGGGTAAGAGAGTGACATTTCTCACTAACCTAAGACAGGAGGGCCGTCAAAGCTACTGCCTAATCCAATG
ACGGGTAATAGTGACAAGAAATGTATCACTCCAACCTAAGACAGGCGCAGCCTCCGAGGGATGTGTCTTT
TGTTTTTTATAATTAAAAAGGGTGACACGTGAGGCCACCTCCCCTGTGAGCTAGACTGGACAGCCAATGA
CGGGTAAGAGAGTGACATTTCTCACTAACCTAAGACAGGAGGGCCGTCAAAGCTACTGCCTAATCCAATG
ACGGGTAATAGTGACAAGAAATGTATCACTCCAACCTAAGACAGGCGCAGCCTCCGAGGGATGTGTCTTT
TGTTTTTTATAATTAAAAAGGGTGAAGCCGACACACAAAAAACCAACACACAGATCTCTAGAGCTCTGGA
TCTTTTATTGCCCGGGCTACCACATTTGTAGAGGTTTTACTTGCTTTAAAAAACCTCCCACACCTCCCCC
TGAACCTGAAACATAAAATGAATGCAATTGTTGTTGTTAACTTGTTTATTGCAGCTTATAATGGTTACAA
ATATAGCAATAGCATCACAAATTTCACAAATATAGCATTTTTTTCACTGCATTCTAGTTGTGGTTTGTCC
AAACTCATCAATGTATCTTATCATGTCTGTATACTTTAAATGATTTGCCCTCCCATATGTCCTTCCGAGT
GAGAGACACAAAAAATTCCAACACACTATTGCAATGAAAATACATTTCCTTTATTAGCCAGAAGTCAGAT
GCCAGCACAACAACCAGCACGTTGCCCAGGAGCTGTAGGAAAAAGAAGAAGGCATGAACATAGTTAGCAG
AGTTACGTAGCGATCGCTAGTATAACTTCGTATAGCATACATTATACGAAGTTATGGGTCGATGGTGACA
ATAGCGAAAAAGAAAGAACAATCAAGGGTCCCCAAACTCACCTAGGTCCTTTGATATAACTTCGTATAGG
ATACTTTATACGAAGTTATGGCATCTCCTTCGGAAGTTCCTATTCTATTTGAAGTATAGGAACTTCCAGG
TCCAGGATTTTCCTCGACGTCCCCTGCCTGCTTGAGCAGTGAAAAGTTAGTTGCCCCGGATCCGTTGGCT
TCGCCCATCTCTCTAGCGAAGGTTCTGGCGAGGTCACAGATGGTGGGGATGCTGCCAGGGGTTGTCACAT
GGGTCTGCACCATGCCGCTTGTCAGTTGCAGCAGGGCATCTCTGCATCCGGCTGGGCTCTGATCGTAGTC
CAGGATGAACACATGCATGGGCCGCAGTCTTTTTGCCAGCACGTCGAGAGCCCAGGCGAACACGTTATAC
AGGTCGCCGTTAGGGGCCAGCAGTTCAGGGGCTCTGAACAGTGTGAACAGGGTGTCGCCGATGTGAGGTC
TGGGTCCAGCGTTAGACTGAGGCTCAGCGCCTTGTGGAGGAACTGCTGTGCCAGAGAGCTGTCCCCAGTC
CTCTCTCCAGGAACCGCCGCCTTGAAGATAGCGCACGGTGTTAGCCAGCAGGCCGTACACTCTTCTGATG
GCGGCCAGCATAGCCAGATCCAGTCTCTCGCCAGGCCTCTGTCTCTTAGCCAGTCTGTCGATGTGTCTGT
CCTCTGGCAGGGCTCCAAGCACGATGTTTGTGCCGGGCAGTGTAGGAGGAATCAGAGCCACGAAAGCCAG
CACGGCCTGAGGTGTCATGCTGCCCATCAGATACCGAGCGGCAGGGTAACACAGCAGGGCGAAGATGGGG
TGTCTGTCGAAGATCAGGGTCAGAGCAGGTGGTGGAGCGTGAGAAGATCCAGCCTCGCCGCCAATATGTG
GAGCCAGCACAGCGTCTGTCACGGCGTAAGGCATGCCCATTGTGATCTGGGCAGATGTCATGACCACAGC
AGCGTCGCCTGCGCTAATTTCGCCCTGGTCCAGTCTGTGCTGTGTGGTGTAGATGTTGGCGATTGTCTCA
GAGGCTCCCAGGACCTGCCAGTAGGTCATAGGCTCGGGCACGTACACGATGTCATCTCTGCTGCCCAGAG
CCACCAGCAGCTGTGTTGTTGTGGTCTTGCCCATGCCATGAGGGCCGTCGATATACACTCTCAGCAGTGT
GGGCATCTTCTGTTCCAGCCGCACTTCTGTAGCCTCTTGCTGCCTTCTTGGCCTGAGGGCTGTTCTTCTG
TTGCTGTGGCCTCTGCTTCTAGCGGCTTGATCGAAGGCGCTGGCGTGCTGGTGACAAGGATAAGAAGCAG
GACCGGGGTTCTCTTCCACGTCGCCAGCCTGTTTCAGCAGGCTGAAGTTTGTAGCGCCGGATCCGGCGCC
AGGCTTTCTGGTCATGCACCAGGTTCTAGGGCCCTCAGGCACTTCCACGTCGGCGGTCACGGTGAAGCCC
AGTCTCTCGTAGAAGGGCAGGTTTCTGGGGGCGCTTGTTTCCAGGAAGGCGGGCACGCCAGCCCTTTCAG
CAGCTTCCACCCCAGGCAGCACCACAGCAGATCCCAGTCCCTTGCCCTGGTGGTCAGGTGACACGCCCAC
GGTGGCCAGAAACCAGGCAGGCTCTTTTGGTCTGTGGGGGGCCAGCAGGCCTTCCATCTGCTGCTGGGCA
GCCAGTCTAGAGCCGCTCAGCTCGGCCATTCTAGGTCCGATCTCGGCGAACACAGCGCCGGCTTCCACAG
ACTCAGGGGTTGTCCACACAGCCACAGCGGCGCCATCATCGGCCACCCACACTTTGCCGATGTCCAGGCC
CACTCTGGTCAGAAACAGTTCCTGCAGCTCGGTCACTCTCTCGATGTGCCGGTCGGGGTCCACGGTGTGT
CTTGTGGCAGGGTAATCGGCGAAGGCAGCGGCCAGTGTCCGCACAGCTCTTGGCACATCGTCCCTGGTGG
CCAGCCGCACTGTGGGCTTGTACTCGGTCATGGTGGCGCGCCTTTTAGGGGTAGTTTTCACGACACCTGA
AATGGAAGAAAAAAACTTTGAACCACTGTCTGAGGCTTGAGAATGAACCAAGATCCAAACTCAAAAAGGG
CAAATTCCAAGGAGAATTACATCAAGTGCCAAGCTGGCCTAACTTCAGTCTCCACCCACTCAGTGTGGGG
AAACTCCATCGCATAAAACCCCTCCCCCCAACCTAAAGACGACGTACTCCAAAAGCTCGAGAACTAATCG
AGGTGCCTGGACGGCGCCCGGTACTCCGTGGAGTCACATGAAGCGACGGCTGAGGACGGAAAGGCCCTTT
TCCTTTGTGTGGGTGACTCACCCGCCCGCTCTCCCGAGCGCCGCGTCCTCCATTTTGAGCTCCCTGCAGC
AGGGCCGGGAAGCGGCCATCTTTCCGCTCACGCAACTGGTGCCGACCGGGCCAGCCTTGCCGCCCAGGGC
GGGGCGATACACGGCGGCGCGAGGCCAGGCACCAGAGCAGGCCGGCCAGCTTGAGACTACCCCCGTCCGA
TTCTCGGTGGCCGCGCTCGCAGGCCCCGCCTCGCCGAACATGTGCGCTGGGACGCACGGGCCCCGTCGCC
GCCCGCGGCCCCAAAAACCGAAATACCAGTGTGCAGATCTTGGCCCGCATTTACAAGACTATCTTGCCAG
AAAAAAAGCGTCGCAGCAGGTCATCAAAAATTTTAAATGGCTAGAGACTTATCGAAAGCAGCGAGACAGG
CGCGAAGGTGCCACCAGATTCGCACGCGGCGGCCCCAGCGCCCAGGCCAGGCCTCAACTCAAGCACGAGG
CGAAGGGGCTCCTTAAGCGCAAGGCCTCGAACTCTCCCACCCACTTCCAACCCGAAGCTCGGGATCAAGA
ATCACGTACTGCAGCCAGGGGCGTGGAAGTAATTCAAGGCACGCAAGGGCCATAACCCGTAAAGAGGCCA
GGCCCGCGGGAACCACACACGGCACTTACCTGTGTTCTGGCGGCAAACCCGTTGCGAAAAAGAACGTTCA
CGGCGACTACTGCACTTATATACGGTTCTCCCCCACCCTCGGGAAAAAGGCGGAGCCAGTACACGACATC
ACTTTCCCAGTTTACCCCGCGCCACCTTCTCTAGGCACCGGTTCAATTGCCGACCCCTCCCCCCAACTTC
TCGGGGACTGTGGGCGATGTGCGCTCTGCCCACTGACGGGCACCGGAGCCAATTCGAAGTTCCTATTCTA
TTTGAAGTATAGGAACTTCAAATACAAGGGCTTACTGTGCGGACTGGGACGCCCCCCCCTCTCCCTCCCC
CCCCCCTAACGTTACTGGCCGAAGCCGCTTGGAATAAGGCCGGTGTGCGTTTGTCTATATGTTATTTTCC
ACCATATTGCCGTCTTTTGGCAATGTGAGGGCCCGGAAACCTGGCCCTGTCTTCTTGACGAGCATTCCTA
GGGGTCTTTCCCCTCTCGCCAAAGGAATGCAAGGTCTGTTGAATGTCGTGAAGGAAGCAGTTCCTCTGGA
AGCTTCTTGAAGACAAACAACGTCTGTAGCGACCCTTTGCAGGCAGCGGAACCCCCCACCTGGCGACAGG
TGCCTCTGCGGCCAAAAGCCACGTGTATAAGATACACCTGCAAAGGCGGCACAACCCCAGTGCCACGTTG
TGAGTTGGATAGTTGTGGAAAGAGTCAAATGGCTCTCCTCAAGCGTATTCAACAAGGGGCTGAAGGATGC
CCAGAAGGTACCCCATTGTATGGGATCTGATCTGGGGCCTCGGTGCACATGCTTTACATGTGTTTAGTCG
AGGTTAAAAAACGTCTAGGCCCCCCGAACCACGGGGACGTGGTTTTCCTTTGAAAAACACGATGATAATA
TGGCCACCACCATGGTGGTCAAGGTGCTGTTCGCCCTGATCTGTATTGCCGTGGCCGAGGCCAAGCCTAC
CGTGTTCACCCTGGAAGATTTCGTCGGCGATTGGAGACAGACCGCCGGATACAACCTGGACCAGGTGTTG
GAGCAAGGCGGCGTGTCCAGCCTGTTTCAGAACCTGGGAGTGTCCGTGACACCCATCCAGAGAATCGTGC
TGAGCGGCGAGAACGGCCTGAAGATCGACATCCATGTGATCATCCCTTACGAGGGCCTGTCCGGCGATCA
GATGGGCCAGATCGAGAAGATTTTCAAGGTGGTGTACCCCGTGGACGACCACCACTTCAAAGTGATCCTG
CACTACGGCACCCTGGTCATCGATGGCGTGACCCCTAACATGATCGACTACTTCGGCAGACCCTACGAGG
GAATCGCCGTGTTCGACGGCAAGAAAATCACCGTGACCGGCACACTGTGGAACGGCAACAAGATCATCGA
CGAGCGGCTGATCAACCCCGATGGCAGCCTGCTGTTCAGAGTGACCATCAACGGCGTGACAGGATGGCGG
CTGTGCGAAAGAATCCTGGCCTAATGTACAGATATCACTATCGATACCGCGGGGATCCTCTAGAGTAGAC
CACCTCCCCTGCGAGCTAAGCTGGACAGCCAATGACGACTAAGAGAGTGACATTTTTCACTAAGCTAAGA
CAGGAGGGCCGTCAGAGCTACTGCCTAATCCAAAGACGGCTAAAAGTGATAAAAATGTATCACTCCAAGT
TAAGACAGGCGCAGCTTCCGAGGGATTTGCCTGGCCGGATTGACTGACGTCTTAACCACTGCATATCGAT
ACCGCGGGGATCCTCTAGAGTAGACCACCTCCCCTGCGAGCTAAGCTGGACAGCCAATGACGACTAAGAG
AGTGACATTTTTCACTAAGCTAAGACAGGAGGGCCGTCAGAGCTACTGCCTAATCCAAAGACGGCTAAAA
GTGATAAAAATGTATCACTCCAAGTTAAGACAGGCGCAGCTTCCGAGGGATTTGCGTTTAAACGCGGCCG
CTCTATACTCGACGATTGACTATCTGACAAATCATAGAGAACATAGAGAACCTCCTCGAGTCGCCTGCTT
TTCTGCCTGGTACTAACTTCTCTCCCCTCTCCTCTTTTCTTTTTCTGCAGGTTTTCAGATGCTGCATCTT
CTAAATTGAGCCTCCGGTCATACTAGTTTTGTGCTTGGAACCTTGCTTCAAGAAGATCCCTAAGCTGTAG
AACATTTTAACGTTGATGCCACAACGCAGATTGATGCCTTGTAGATGGAGCTTGCAGATGGAGCCCCGTG
ACCTCTCACCTACCCACCTGTTTGCCTGCCTTCTTGTGCGTTTCTCGGAGAAGTTCTTAGCCTGATGAAA
TAACTTGGGGCGTTGAAGAGCTGTTTAATTTTAAATGCCTTAGACTGGGGATATATTAGAGGAAGCAGAT
TGTCAAATTAAGGGTGTCATTGTGTTGTGCTAAACGCTGGGAGGGTACAAGTTGGTCATTCCTAAATCTG
TGTGTGAGAAATGGCAGGTCTAGTTTGGGCATTGTGATTGCATTGCAGATTACTAGGAGAAGGGAATGGT
GGGTACACCGGTAGTGCTCTTTTGTTCTTGCTTCGTTTTTTTAAACTTGAACTTTACTTCGTTAGATTTC
ATAATACTTTCTTGGCATTCTAGTAAGAGGACCCTGAGGTGGGAGTTGTGGGGGACGGGGAGAAGGGGAC
AGCTTGGCACCGGTCCCGTGGGCGTTGCAGTGTGGGGGATGGGGGTATGCAGCTTGGCACTGGTACTGGG
AGGGATGAGGGTGAAGAAGGGGAGAGGGTTGGTTAGAGATACAGTGTGGGTGGTGGGGGTGGTAGGAAAT
GCAGGTTGAAGGGAATTCTCTGGGGCTTTGGGGAATTTAGTGCGTGGGTGAGCCAAGAAAATACTAATTA
ATAATAGTAAGTTGTTAGTGTTGGTTAAGTTGTTGCTTGGAAGTGAGAAGTTGCTTAGAAACTTTCCAAA
GTGCTTAGAACTTTAAGTGCAAACAGACAAACTAACAAACAAAAATTGTTTTGCTTTGCTACAAGGTGGG
GAAGACTGAAGAAGTGTTAACTGAAAACAGGTGACACAGAGTCACCAGTTTTCCGAGAACCAAAGGGAGG
GGTGTGTGATGCCATCTCACAGGCAGGGGAAATGTCTTTACCAGCTTCCTCCTGGTGGCCAAGACAGCCT
GTTTCAGAGGGTTGTTTTGTTTGGGGTGTGGGTGTTATCAAGTGAATTAGTCACTTGAAAGATGGGCGTC
AGACTTGCATACGCAGCAGATCAGCATCCTTCGCTGCCCCTTAGCAACTTAGGTGGTTGATTTGAAACTG
TGAAGGTGTGATTTTTTCAGGAGCTGGAAGTCTTAGAAAAGCCTTGTAAATGCCTATATTGTGGGCTTTT
AACGTATTTAAGGGACCACTTAAGACGAGATTAGATGGGCTCTTCTGGATTTGTTCCTCATTTGTCACAG
GTGTCTTGTGATTGAAAATCATGAGCGAAGTGAAATTGCATTGAATTTCAAGGGAATTTAGTATGTAAAT
CGTGCCTTAGAAACACATCTGTTGTCTTTTCTGTGTTTGGTCGATATTAATAATGGCAAAATTTTTGCCT
ATCTAGTATCTTCAAATTGTAGTCTTTGTAACAACCAAATAACCTTTTGTGGTCACTGTAAAATTAATAT
TTGGTAGACAGAATCCATGTACCTTTGCTAAGGTTAGAATGAATAATTTATTGTATTTTTAATTTGAATG
TTTGTGCTTTTTAAATGAGCCAAGACTAGAGGGGAAACTATCACCTAAAATCAGTTTGGAAAACAAGACC
TAAAAAGGGAAGGGGATGGGGATTGTGGGGAGAGAGTGGGCGAGGTGCCTTTACTACATGTGTGATCTGA
AAACCCTGCTTGGTTCTGAGCTGCGTCTATTGAATTGGTAAAGTAATACCAATGGCTTTTTATCATTTCC
TTCTTCCCTTTAAGTTTCACTTGAAATTTTAAAAATCATGGTTATTTTTATCGTTGGGATCTTTCTGTCT
TCTGGGTTCCATTTTTTAAATGTTTAAAAATATGTTGACATGGTAGTTCAGTTCTTAACCAATGACTTGG
GGATGATGCAAACAATTACTGTCGTTGGGATTTAGAGTGTATTAGTCACGCATGTATGGGGAAGTAGTCT
CGGGTATGCTGTTGTGAAATTGAAACTGTAAAAGTAGATGGTTGAAAGTACTGGTATGTTGCTCTGTATG
GTAAGAACTAATTCTGTTACGTCATGTACATAATTACTAATCACTTTTCTTCCCCTTTACAGCACAAATA
AAGTTTGAGTTCTAAACTCATTAGAATTGTTGTATTGCTATGTTACATTTCTCGACCCCTATCACATTGC
CTTCATAACGACTTTGGATGTATCTTCATATTGTAGATTTAGGTCTAGATTTGCTAGCTCCAAGTAATTA
AGGCCATGTAGGAGAGCATGGTAACCACAGATAGAACTGGTATTATCCCAAGTGGTCTGCAGACTGCTGA
GTGGGGATGGGATCTGCTCTCTGTTGAGAGTTGGTAATCATTGGTTTGAAATGTGATGAAACCACTCAAG
CCAATGAAGGTGGGTGTGTAGGTGGGGAGTACTTTGCCATAATATTTTAAAACATTACCTGGTTAGAGTT
CTAAGTGGTACTTATTTTTGTTTGGTTAGGGGAAAGCCTGAATAAAAACAGAAATGGACACATAATATGC
ATATTCCATAGTCTTTGGGAGGCTGGAATGTGCCTGGGATTTGGGTCTAAGTGTATGCGTAATTCTTACC
TCACTAAAGAATTTGCCTTGTTTTTTTCCTTTTGGTGAGTGACTAAAACGTCTGGGCTTCCCTGTGTGCG
TGCTACAGTAAGCAAGCAGAGGCTGTGGGAGACGGTACCCAGCTTTTGTTCCCTTTAGTGAGGGTTAATT
GCGCGCTTGGCGTAATCATGGTCATAGCTGTTTCCTGTGTGAAATTGTTATCCGCTCACAATTCCACACA
ACATACGAGCCGGGAGCATAAAGTGTAAAGCCTGGGGTGCCTAATGAGTGAGCTAACTCACATTAATTGC
GTTGCGCTCACTGCCCGCTTTCCAGTCGGGAAACCTGTCGTGCCAGCTGCATTAATGAATCGGCCAACGC
GCGGGGAGAGGCGGTTTGCGTATTGGGCGCTCTTCCGCTTCCTCGCTCACTGACTCGCTGCGCTCGGTCG
TTCGGCTGCGGCGAGCGGTATCAGCTCACTCAAAGGCGGTAATACGGTTATCCACAGAATCAGGGGATAA
CGCAGGAAAGAACATGTGAGCAAAAGGCCAGCAAAAGGCCAGGAACCGTAAAAAGGCCGCGTTGCTGGCG
TTTTTCCATAGGCTCCGCCCCCCTGACGAGCATCACAAAAATCGACGCTCAAGTCAGAGGTGGCGAAACC
CGACAGGACTATAAAGATACCAGGCGTTTCCCCCTGGAAGCTCCCTCGTGCGCTCTCCTGTTCCGACCCT
GCCGCTTACCGGATACCTGTCCGCCTTTCTCCCTTCGGGAAGCGTGGCGCTTTCTCATAGCTCACGCTGT
AGGTATCTCAGTTCGGTGTAGGTCGTTCGCTCCAAGCTGGGCTGTGTGCACGAACCCCCCGTTCAGCCCG
ACCGCTGCGCCTTATCCGGTAACTATCGTCTTGAGTCCAACCCGGTAAGACACGACTTATCGCCACTGGC
AGCAGCCACTGGTAACAGGATTAGCAGAGCGAGGTATGTAGGAGGTGCTACAGAGTTCTTGAAGTGGTGG
CCTAACTACGGCTACACTAGAAGAACAGTATTTGGTATCTGCGCTCTGCTGAAGCCAGTTACCTTCGGAA
AAAGAGTTGGTAGCTCTTGATCCGGCAAACAAACCACCGCTGGTAGCGGTGGTTTTTTTGTTTGCAAGCA
GCAGATTACGCGCAGAAAAAAAGGATCTCAAGAAGATCCTTTGATCTTTTCTACGGGGTCTGACGCTCAG
TGGAACGAAAACTCACGTTAAGGGATTTTGGTCATGAGATTATCAAAAAGGATCTTCACCTAGATCCTTT
TAAATTAAAAATGAAGTTTTAAATCAATCTAAAGTATATATGAGTAAACTTGGTCTGACAGTTACCAATG
CTTAATCAGTGAGGCACCTATCTCAGCGATCTGTCTATTTCGTTCATCCATAGTTGCCTGACTCCCCGTC
GTGTAGATAACTACGATACGGGAGGGCTTACCATCTGGCCCCAGTGCTGCAATGATACCGCGAGACCCAC
GCTCACCGGCTCCAGATTTATCAGCAATAAACCAGCCAGCCGGAAGGGCCGAGCGCAGAAGTGGTCCTGC
AACTTTATCCGCCTCCATCCAGTCTATTAATTGTTGCCGGGAAGCTAGAGTAAGTAGTTCGCCAGTTAAT
AGTTTGCGCAACGTTGTTGCCATTGCTACAGGCATCGTGGTGTCACGCTCGTCGTTTGGTATGGCTTCAT
TCAGCTCCGGTTCCCAACGATCAAGGCGAGTTACATGATCCCCCATGTTGTGCAAAAAAGCGGTTAGCTC
CTTCGGTCCTCCGATCGTTGTCAGAAGTAAGTTGGCCGCAGTGTTATCACTCATGGTTATGGCAGCACTG
CATAATTCTCTTACTGTCATGCCATCCGTAAGATGCTTTTCTGTGACTGGTGAGTACTCAACCAAGTCAT
TCTGAGAATAGTGTATGCGGCGACCGAGTTGCTCTTGCCCGGCGTCAATACGGGATAATACCGCGCCACA
TAGCAGAACTTTAAAAGTGCTCATCATTGGAAAACGTTCTTCGGGGCGAAAACTCTCAAGGATCTTACCG
CTGTTGAGATCCAGTTCGATGTAACCCACTCGTGCACCCAACTGATCTTCAGCATCTTTTACTTTCACCA
GCGTTTCTGGGTGAGCAAAAACAGGAAGGCAAAATGCCGCAAAAAAGGGAATAAGGGCGACACGGAAATG
TTGAATACTCATACTCTTCCTTTTTCAATATTATTGAAGCATTTATCAGGGTTATTGTCTCATGAGCGGA
TACATATTTGAATGTATTTAGAAAAATAAACAAATAGGGGTTCCGCGCACATTTCCCCGAAAAGTGCCAC
